Addgene plasmid #171679: pUHD-SB-mAID/Hyg
Purpose: TRE-controlled mAID-fusion sleeping beauty transposon vector with selection marker (hygromycin)
Depositing lab: Randy Poon. Depositing organization: Hong Kong University of Science and Technology. Publication: One-step multiplex toolkit for efficient generation of conditional gene silencing human cell lines. Yeung TK, Lau HW, Ma HT, Poon RYC. Mol Biol Cell. 2021 May 12:mbcE21020051. doi: 10.1091/mbc.E21-02-0051. PubMed 33979199.
Backbone
  Vector backbone: pSBbi
  Total vector size (bp): 5513
  Vector type: Mammalian Expression
  Selectable markers: Hygromycin
Growth in bacteria
  Bacterial resistance: Ampicillin, 100 μg/mL
  Growth temperature: 37°C
  Growth strain: DH5alpha
  Copy number: High Copy
Gene/Insert
  Gene/Insert name: mAID
  Promoter: TRE
  Cloning method: Restriction Enzyme; 5′ cloning site NheI (not destroyed); 3′ cloning site BamHI (not destroyed)
  Sequencing primers: 5′ AGCTCGTTTAGTGAACCGTCAGATCG; 3′ catgtctATCGATCTTATCATGTCTG
Terms and licenses: Academic/Nonprofit Terms; Industry Terms: Not Available to Industry
How to cite: pUHD-SB-mAID/Hyg was a gift from Randy Poon (Addgene plasmid # 171679 ; http://n2t.net/addgene:171679 ; RRID:Addgene_171679)
