[The description below was written by a language model from this plasmid's Addgene catalogue record and pLannotate feature annotations shown in this document.]
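Description:
pUHD-SB-mAID/Hyg is a 5.5 kb mammalian expression plasmid built on the pSBbi Sleeping Beauty transposon backbone. It is designed for stable genomic integration of a tetracycline-regulated, degron-tagged transgene. In bacteria it is maintained through a high-copy ColE1/pUC-type origin and an ampicillin resistance gene (β-lactamase with its own bla promoter). In mammalian cells, integrants are selected with hygromycin through a hygromycin B phosphotransferase cassette terminated by a bGH polyadenylation signal. The promoter driving this marker was not annotated, and neither were the Sleeping Beauty inverted terminal repeats implied by the backbone and stated purpose, so their positions cannot be given from the feature table.

The payload is a TRE promoter, consisting of seven tetO operator copies upstream of a minimal CMV promoter, followed by a fragment of Arabidopsis IAA17 that corresponds to the mini auxin-inducible degron (mAID), and then an SV40 polyadenylation region. NheI and BamHI sites flanking the mAID insert are retained. The record describes the plasmid as an mAID-fusion vector, which suggests that a gene of interest is cloned in frame with the degron, although the exact fusion orientation is not stated.

Expression from the TRE depends on a tetracycline-controlled transactivator, and auxin-triggered degradation of mAID-tagged proteins requires a TIR1-type F-box protein. Neither factor appears in the annotated features, so both would presumably be supplied separately, as would the transposase needed for integration. The combination allows control at both the transcriptional and protein-stability levels. This fits the associated publication's aim of generating conditional gene-silencing human cell lines.
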