Features (pLannotate 1.2.2; 13 found; start..end, strand, type, name):
    311..581     +  protein_bind   tetracycline response element: contains seven copies of the tetracycline operator tetO tetracycline repressor TetR
    592..609     +  misc_feature   MCS (fragment): pUC18/19 multiple cloning site
    614..652     +  promoter       minimal CMV promoter: human cytomegalovirus (CMV) immediate early promoter
    757..1023    +  CDS            IAA17 (fragment): IAA17_ARATH - Also known as AXR3. Experimental evidence at protein level: Swiss-Prot protein existence level 1. Aux/IAA proteins are short-lived transcriptional factors that function as repressors of early auxin response genes at low auxin concentrations. Repression is thought to result from the interaction with auxin response factors (ARFs), proteins that bind to the auxin- responsive promoter element (AuxRE). Formation of heterodimers with ARF proteins may alter their ability to modulate early auxin response genes expression. From Arabidopsis thaliana (Mouse-ear cress).
   1072..1153    -  polyA_signal   SV40 poly(A) signal: SV40 polyadenylation signal
   1176..1244    -  CDS            large T antigen (fragment): large T antigen from SV40 (simian virus 40)
   1884..2904    +  CDS            HygR (fragment): hygromycin B phosphotransferase confers resistance to hygromycin
   2965..3189    +  polyA_signal   bGH poly(A) signal: bovine growth hormone polyadenylation signal
   3193..3214    +  promoter       SV40 promoter (fragment): SV40 enhancer and early promoter
   3686..4274    -  rep_origin     ori: high-copy-number ColE1/pMB1/pBR322/pUC origin of replication
   4445..5305    -  CDS            AmpR: β-lactamase; bla; confers resistance to ampicillin, carbenicillin, and related antibiotics
   5306..5410    -  promoter       AmpR promoter: bla
   5437..5487    +  misc_feature   bom (fragment): basis of mobility region from pBR322
>Addgene plasmid #171679 | pUHD-SB-mAID/Hyg | addgene full sequence | sequence record 338404 | Addgene NGS Result
CAGTTGAAGTCGGAAGTTTACATACACTTAAGTTGGAGTCATTAAAACTCGTTTTTCAACTACTCCACAA
ATTTCTTGTTAACAAACAATAGTTTTGGCAAGTCAGTTAGGACATCTACTTTGTGCATGACACAAGTCAT
TTTTCCAACAATTGTTTACAGACAGATTATTTCACTTATAATTCACTGTATCACAATTCCAGTGGGTCAG
AAGTTTACATACACTAAGTTCGACTCCTCTGCAGAATGCGGCGATGTTTCGGTAAGGGGTCCGCTATCTA
GGCCCTTTCGTCTTTAGTCGAGTTTACCACTCCCTATCAGTGATAGAGAAAAGTGAAAGTCGAGTTTACC
ACTCCCTATCAGTGATAGAGAAAAGTGAAAGTCGAGTTTACCACTCCCTATCAGTGATAGAGAAAAGTGA
AAGTCGAGTTTACCACTCCCTATCAGTGATAGAGAAAAGTGAAAGTCGAGTTTACCACTCCCTATCAGTG
ATAGAGAAAAGTGAAAGTCGAGTTTACCACTCCCTATCAGTGATAGAGAAAAGTGAAAGTCGAGTTTACC
ACTCCCTATCAGTGATAGAGAAAAGTGAAAGTCGAGCTCGGTACCCGGGTCGAGGTAGGCGTGTACGGTG
GGAGGCCTATATAAGCAGAGCTCGTTTAGTGAACCGTCAGATCGCCTGGAGACGCCATCCACGCTGTTTT
GACCTCCATAGAAGAGACCGGGACCGATCCAGCCTCCGCGGGCTAGCATGGCCGGAGCAAAGGAGAAATC
AGCCTGCCCTAAAGACCCCGCAAAGCCCCCCGCAAAAGCACAGGTGGTGGGATGGCCCCCCGTGCGCAGC
TACCGGAAGAACGTGATGGTGTCCTGCCAGAAGAGCTCCGGAGGACCAGAGGCAGCAGCCTTTGTGAAGG
TGTCTATGGATGGCGCCCCTTACCTGAGAAAGATCGACCTGAGGATGTATAAGGCCTCCATGGCTCGAGA
ATTCGAGCTCGGTACCCGGGGATCCAGACATGATAAGATCGATAGACATGATAAGATACATTGATGAGTT
TGGACAAACCACAACAAGAATGCAGTGAAAAAAATGCTTTATTTGTGAAATTTGTGATGCTATTGCTTTA
TTTGTAACCATTATAAGCTGCAATAAACAAGTTAACAACAACAATTGCATTCATTTTATGTTTCAGGTTC
AGGGGGAGATGTGGGAGGTTTTTTAAAGCAAGTAAAACCTCTACAAATGTGGTACCTAGACGAGACCCTG
TCTCACAAAATAAAGTAAGCCCGGACTGAGTGCGGAAAGGCGGGCCTGGCGGGTCTGGTCTCCCCATGCG
GGCCACCAGAGGCCCTGCAGCCTTCAGTCGCTTGAAGGGGTAATGGCGCTTCCACTCACAAACATGGCGG
ACAGAGCGTGTGAACGAGATGAACAGCCCCTCAAAAATATGGCCGCCGAGGCTGGACGGCCGTGCCCCAG
CAGCACCGCCTCCGCGCCCCACGTGATCTCTCGCCGGGCACAGCGCTGACCGCGGAGGTCCAACCGGAAG
AATGTCCGGATTGGACATTCGGAAGAGGGCCCGCCTTCCCTGGGGAATCTCTGCGCACGCGCAGAACGCT
TCGACCAATGAAAACACAGGAAGCCGTCCGCGCAACCGCGTTGCGTCACTTCTGCCGCCCCTGTTTCAAG
GTATATAGCCGTAGACGGAACTTCGCCTTTCTCTCGGCCTTAGCGCCATTTTTTTGGGTGAGTGTTTTTT
GGTTCCTGCGTTGGGATTCCGTGTACAATCCATAGACATCTGACCTCGGCACTTAGCATCATCACAGCAA
ACTAACTGTAGCCTTTCTCTCTTTCCCTGTAGAAACCTCTGCACTCGACATGGATAGATCCGGAAAGCCT
GAACTCACCGCGACGTCTGTCGAGAAGTTTCTGATCGAAAAGTTCGACAGCGTCTCCGACCTGATGCAGC
TCTCGGAGGGCGAAGAATCTCGTGCTTTCAGCTTCGATGTAGGAGGGCGTGGATATGTCCTGCGGGTAAA
TAGCTGCGCCGATGGTTTCTACAAAGATCGTTATGTTTATCGGCACTTTGCATCGGCCGCGCTCCCGATT
CCGGAAGTGCTTGACATTGGGGAGTTCAGCGAGAGCCTGACCTATTGCATCTCCCGCCGTGCACAGGGTG
TCACGTTGCAAGACCTGCCTGAAACCGAACTGCCCGCTGTTCTGCAGCCGGTCGCGGAGGCTATGGATGC
GATCGCTGCGGCCGATCTTAGCCAGACGAGCGGGTTCGGCCCATTCGGACCGCAAGGAATCGGTCAATAC
ACTACATGGCGTGATTTCATATGCGCGATTGCTGATCCCCATGTGTATCACTGGCAAACTGTGATGGACG
ACACCGTCAGTGCGTCCGTCGCGCAGGCTCTCGATGAGCTGATGCTTTGGGCCGAGGACTGCCCCGAAGT
CCGGCACCTCGTGCACGCGGATTTCGGCTCCAACAATGTCCTGACGGACAATGGCCGCATAACAGCGGTC
ATTGACTGGAGCGAGGCGATGTTCGGGGATTCCCAATACGAGGTCGCCAACATCTTCTTCTGGAGGCCGT
GGTTGGCTTGTATGGAGCAGCAGACGCGCTACTTCGAGCGGAGGCATCCGGAGCTTGCAGGATCGCCGCG
GCTCCGGGCGTATATGCTCCGCATTGGTCTTGACCAACTCTATCAGAGCTTGGTTGACGGCAATTTCGAT
GATGCAGCTTGGGCGCAGGGTCGATGCGACGCAATCGTCCGATCCGGAGCCGGGACTGTCGGGCGTACAC
AAATCGCCCGCAGAAGCGCGGCCGTCTGGACCGATGGCTGTGTAGAAGTACTCGCCGATAGTGGAAACCG
ACGCCCCAGCACTCGTCCGAGGGCAAAGGAATAGTTCGAAGGCCTGTCGTGAAGCTTGGGGATCAATTCT
CTAGAGCTCGCTGATCAGCCTCGACTGTGCCTTCTAGTTGCCAGCCATCTGTTGTTTGCCCCTCCCCCGT
GCCTTCCTTGACCCTGGAAGGTGCCACTCCCACTGTCCTTTCCTAATAAAATGAGGAAATTGCATCGCAT
TGTCTGAGTAGGTGTCATTCTATTCTGGGGGGTGGGGTGGGGCAGGACAGCAAGGGGGAGGATTGGGAAG
ACAATAGCAGGCATGCTGGGGATGCGGTGGGCTCTATGGCTTCTGAGGCGGAAAGAACCAGCTGGGCCTA
CTAGCTACTCGGGACCCCTTACCGAAACATCGCCGCATTCTGCAGAGGAGTCGAGTGTATGTAAACTTCT
GACCCACTGGGAATGTGATGAAAGAAATAAAAGCTGAAATGAATCATTCTCTCTACTATTATTCTGATAT
TTCACATTCTTAAAATAAAGTGGTGATCCTAACTGACCTAAGACAGGGAATTTTTACTAGGATTAAATGT
CAGGAATTGTGAAAAAGTGAGTTTAAATGTATTTGGCTAAGGTGTATGTAAACTTCCGACTTCAACTGTA
TAGGGATCTGCTTCCTCGCTCACTGACTCGCTGCGCTCGGTCGTTCGGCTGCGGCGAGCGGTATCAGCTC
ACTCAAAGGCGGTAATACGGTTATCCACAGAATCAGGGGATAACGCAGGAAAGAACATGTGAGCAAAAGG
CCAGCAAAAGGCCAGGAACCGTAAAAAGGCCGCGTTGCTGGCGTTTTTCCATAGGCTCCGCCCCCCTGAC
GAGCATCACAAAAATCGACGCTCAAGTCAGAGGTGGCGAAACCCGACAGGACTATAAAGATACCAGGCGT
TTCCCCCTGGAAGCTCCCTCGTGCGCTCTCCTGTTCCGACCCTGCCGCTTACCGGATACCTGTCCGCCTT
TCTCCCTTCGGGAAGCGTGGCGCTTTCTCATAGCTCACGCTGTAGGTATCTCAGTTCGGTGTAGGTCGTT
CGCTCCAAGCTGGGCTGTGTGCACGAACCCCCCGTTCAGCCCGACCGCTGCGCCTTATCCGGTAACTATC
GTCTTGAGTCCAACCCGGTAAGACACGACTTATCGCCACTGGCAGCAGCCACTGGTAACAGGATTAGCAG
AGCGAGGTATGTAGGCGGTGCTACAGAGTTCTTGAAGTGGTGGCCTAACTACGGCTACACTAGAAGAACA
GTATTTGGTATCTGCGCTCTGCTGAAGCCAGTTACCTTCGGAAAAAGAGTTGGTAGCTCTTGATCCGGCA
AACAAACCACCGCTGGTAGCGGTGGTTTTTTTGTTTGCAAGCAGCAGATTACGCGCAGAAAAAAAGGATC
TCAAGAAGATCCTTTGATCTTTTCTACGGGGTCTGACGCTCAGTGGAACGAAAACTCACGTTAAGGGATT
TTGGTCATGAGATTATCAAAAAGGATCTTCACCTAGATCCTTTTAAATTAAAAATGAAGTTTTAAATCAA
TCTAAAGTATATATGAGTAAACTTGGTCTGACAGTTACCAATGCTTAATCAGTGAGGCACCTATCTCAGC
GATCTGTCTATTTCGTTCATCCATAGTTGCCTGACTCCCCGTCGTGTAGATAACTACGATACGGGAGGGC
TTACCATCTGGCCCCAGTGCTGCAATGATACCGCGAGACCCACGCTCACCGGCTCCAGATTTATCAGCAA
TAAACCAGCCAGCCGGAAGGGCCGAGCGCAGAAGTGGTCCTGCAACTTTATCCGCCTCCATCCAGTCTAT
TAATTGTTGCCGGGAAGCTAGAGTAAGTAGTTCGCCAGTTAATAGTTTGCGCAACGTTGTTGCCATTGCT
ACAGGCATCGTGGTGTCACGCTCGTCGTTTGGTATGGCTTCATTCAGCTCCGGTTCCCAACGATCAAGGC
GAGTTACATGATCCCCCATGTTGTGCAAAAAAGCGGTTAGCTCCTTCGGTCCTCCGATCGTTGTCAGAAG
TAAGTTGGCCGCAGTGTTATCACTCATGGTTATGGCAGCACTGCATAATTCTCTTACTGTCATGCCATCC
GTAAGATGCTTTTCTGTGACTGGTGAGTACTCAACCAAGTCATTCTGAGAATAGTGTATGCGGCGACCGA
GTTGCTCTTGCCCGGCGTCAATACGGGATAATACCGCGCCACATAGCAGAACTTTAAAAGTGCTCATCAT
TGGAAAACGTTCTTCGGGGCGAAAACTCTCAAGGATCTTACCGCTGTTGAGATCCAGTTCGATGTAACCC
ACTCGTGCACCCAACTGATCTTCAGCATCTTTTACTTTCACCAGCGTTTCTGGGTGAGCAAAAACAGGAA
GGCAAAATGCCGCAAAAAAGGGAATAAGGGCGACACGGAAATGTTGAATACTCATACTCTTCCTTTTTCA
ATATTATTGAAGCATTTATCAGGGTTATTGTCTCATGAGCGGATACATATTTGAATGTATTTAGAAAAAT
AAACAAATAGGGGTTCCGCGCACATTTCCCCGAAAAGTGCCACCTGATGCGGTGTGAAATACCGCACAGA
TGCGTAAGGAGAAAATACCGCATCAGGAAATTGTAAGCGTTAAGATCCCTATA
